Addgene plasmid #144612: TFORF3136
Purpose: Lentiviral vector for overexpressing transcription factor ORFs with unique 24-bp barcodes. Barcodes facilitate identification of transcription factors in pooled screens.
Depositing lab: Feng Zhang. Depositing organization: Broad Institute. Publication: A transcription factor atlas of directed differentiation. Joung J, Ma S, Tay T, Geiger-Schuller KR, Kirchgatterer PC, Verdine VK, Guo B, Arias-Garcia MA, Allen WE, Singh A, Kuksenko O, Abudayyeh OO, Gootenberg JS, Fu Z, Macrae RK, Buenrostro JD, Regev A, Zhang F. Cell. 2023 Jan 5;186(1):209-229.e26. doi: 10.1016/j.cell.2022.11.026. PubMed 36608654.
Backbone
  Vector backbone: pLX_TRC317
  Backbone manufacturer: Broad Institute Genetic Perturbation Platform
  Backbone size w/o insert (bp): 8264
  Vector type: Mammalian Expression, Lentiviral
  Selectable markers: Puromycin
Growth in bacteria
  Bacterial resistance: Ampicillin, 100 μg/mL
  Growth temperature: 37°C
  Growth strain: NEB Stable
  Copy number: High Copy
Gene/Insert
  Gene/Insert name: HEY1
  Species: H. sapiens (human)
  Insert size (bp): 1118
  Entrez Gene: HEY1 (a.k.a. BHLHb31, CHF2, HERP2, HESR1, HRT-1, NERP2, OAF1, hHRT1)
  Promoter: EF1a
  Tag / fusion protein: V5 (C terminal on insert)
  Cloning method: Gateway Cloning
  Sequencing primers: 5′ GGGTGGAGACTGAAGTTAGGCCAG; 3′ CACATAGCGTAAAAGGAGCAACATAG
Resource information
  A portion of this plasmid was derived from a plasmid made by: Broad Institute Genetic Perturbation Platform
Terms and licenses: Academic/Nonprofit Terms; Industry Terms: Not Available to Industry
Depositor comments: NM_012258.3 Please test multiple small colonies in case of plasmid recombination. To make this collection available in a timely manner, a portion of this collection was not fully sequenced by Addgene. If an Addgene verified full plasmid sequence is not available, please contact us prior to placing an order to request the full sequence.
How to cite: TFORF3136 was a gift from Feng Zhang (Addgene plasmid # 144612 ; http://n2t.net/addgene:144612 ; RRID:Addgene_144612)
