[The description below was written by a language model from this plasmid's Addgene catalogue record and pLannotate feature annotations shown in this document.]
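Description:
TFORF3136 is a lentiviral mammalian expression plasmid built on the pLX_TRC317 backbone and carrying the human HEY1 open reading frame, one member of a barcoded transcription factor ORF collection. It is maintained in E. coli through a high-copy ColE1/pUC-type origin with ampicillin selection (AmpR), and also carries an f1 origin. The depositor notes that the plasmid can recombine, as is common for LTR-containing vectors. The viral frame is a third-generation, self-inactivating HIV-1 design. An RSV promoter drives a truncated 5' LTR, followed by the Ψ packaging signal with a gag fragment, the RRE for Rev-dependent export, a cPPT/CTS, and a ΔU3 3' LTR with a downstream SV40 polyadenylation signal.

Within the proviral region, an SV40 promoter drives a puromycin N-acetyltransferase cassette for selecting transduced cells. Downstream, the strong constitutive EF-1α promoter drives HEY1. The ORF was introduced by Gateway cloning and is flanked by attB1 and attB2 sites, with a V5 epitope tag fused at the C terminus after attB2. A WPRE follows to enhance transcript expression. HEY1 encodes a bHLH transcriptional repressor that binds E-box sequences and acts downstream of Notch signaling in cardiovascular development. The catalogue describes a unique 24-bp barcode that identifies the ORF, but the feature table does not annotate it, so its exact position is not stated. A short U6 promoter fragment annotated between the V5 tag and the WPRE has no function given in the record. The construct is intended for overexpressing HEY1 in mammalian cells, especially in pooled screens where barcode readout identifies which transcription factor each cell received.
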