Features (pLannotate 1.2.2; 34 found; start..end, strand, type, name):
      1..1179    +  promoter       EF-1α promoter: strong constitutive promoter for human elongation factor EF-1α
   1200..1217    +  protein_bind   attB1 (fragment): mutant version of attB; core recombination site for the Gateway® BP reaction BP Clonase™
   1223..2134    +  CDS            HEY1: HEY1_HUMAN - Also known as BHLHB31, CHF2, HERP2, HESR1, HRT1. Experimental evidence at protein level: Swiss-Prot protein existence level 1. Transcriptional repressor which binds preferentially to the canonical E box sequence 5'-CACGTG-3' (PubMed:11095750). Downstream effector of Notch signaling required for cardiovascular development. Specifically required for the Notch-induced endocardial epithelial to mesenchymal transition, which is itself criticial for cardiac valve and septum development. May be required in conjunction with HEY2 to specify arterial cell fate or identity. Promotes maintena
   2136..2160    -  protein_bind   attB2: mutant version of attB; recombination site for the Gateway® BP reaction BP Clonase™
   2168..2209    +  CDS            V5 tag: epitope tag from simian virus 5
   2225..2278    +  promoter       U6 promoter (fragment): RNA polymerase III promoter for human U6 snRNA
   2320..2908    +  misc_feature   WPRE: woodchuck hepatitis virus posttranscriptional regulatory element
   2959..2978    +  misc_feature   cPPT/CTS (fragment): central polypurine tract and central termination sequence of HIV-1
   2980..3213    +  LTR            3' LTR (ΔU3): self-inactivating 3' long terminal repeat (LTR) from HIV-1
   3291..3412    +  polyA_signal   SV40 poly(A) signal: SV40 polyadenylation signal
   3452..3587    +  rep_origin     SV40 ori: SV40 origin of replication
   3608..3626    -  promoter       T7 promoter: promoter for bacteriophage T7 RNA polymerase
   3634..3789    +  CDS            lacZα (fragment): LacZα fragment of β-galactosidase; lacZ fragment
   3794..4222    +  rep_origin     f1 ori (sequence partly withheld): f1 bacteriophage origin of replication; arrow indicates direction of (+) strand synthesis
   4275..4379    +  promoter       AmpR promoter: bla
   4380..5240    +  CDS            AmpR: β-lactamase; bla; confers resistance to ampicillin, carbenicillin, and related antibiotics
   5411..5999    +  rep_origin     ori: high-copy-number ColE1/pMB1/pBR322/pUC origin of replication
   6182..6274    +  CDS            lacI (fragment): lac repressor; lacI; The lac repressor binds to the lac operator to inhibit transcription in E. coli. This inhibition can be relieved by adding lactose or isopropyl-β-D-thiogalactopyranoside (IPTG).
   6287..6308    +  protein_bind   CAP binding site: CAP binding activates transcription in the presence of cAMP. E. coli catabolite activator protein
   6323..6353    +  promoter       lac promoter: promoter for the E. coli lac operon
   6361..6377    +  protein_bind   lac operator: The lac repressor binds to the lac operator to inhibit transcription in E. coli. This inhibition can be relieved by adding lactose or isopropyl-β-D-thiogalactopyranoside (IPTG). lac repressor encoded by lacI
   6422..6440    +  promoter       T3 promoter: promoter for bacteriophage T3 RNA polymerase
   6468..6694    +  promoter       RSV promoter: Rous sarcoma virus enhancer/promoter
   6695..6875    +  LTR            5' LTR (truncated): truncated 5' long terminal repeat (LTR) from HIV-1
   6922..7047    +  misc_feature   HIV-1 Ψ: packaging signal of human immunodeficiency virus type 1
   7031..7394    +  CDS            HIV-1 gag (fragment): gag protein from human immunodeficiency virus 1; gag
   7540..7773    +  misc_feature   RRE: The Rev response element (RRE) of HIV-1 allows for Rev-dependent mRNA export from the nucleus to the cytoplasm.
   8150..8176    +  CDS            Rev (fragment): human immunodeficiency virus 1 (HIV-1) Rev protein; rev; enhances nuclear export of unspliced and incompletely spliced viral mRNAs
   8183..8206    +  promoter       SV40 promoter (fragment): SV40 early promoter
   8207..8278    +  promoter       SV40 promoter (fragment): SV40 enhancer and early promoter
   8302..8437    +  rep_origin     SV40 ori: SV40 origin of replication
   8483..9079    +  CDS            PuroR (fragment): puromycin N-acetyltransferase; pac from Streptomyces; confers resistance to puromycin
   9128..9245    +  misc_feature   cPPT/CTS: central polypurine tract and central termination sequence of HIV-1
   9310..9376    +  CDS            small t antigen (fragment): SV40 (simian virus 40) small t antigen
>Addgene plasmid #144612 | TFORF3136 | addgene full sequence | sequence record 346803 | Addgene NGS Result
GGCTCCGGTGCCCGTCAGTGGGCAGAGCGCACATCGCCCACAGTCCCCGAGAAGTTGGGGGGAGGGGTCG
GCAATTGAACCGGTGCCTAGAGAAGGTGGCGCGGGGTAAACTGGGAAAGTGATGTCGTGTACTGGCTCCG
CCTTTTTCCCGAGGGTGGGGGAGAACCGTATATAAGTGCAGTAGTCGCCGTGAACGTTCTTTTTCGCAAC
GGGTTTGCCGCCAGAACACAGGTAAGTGCCGTGTGTGGTTCCCGCGGGCCTGGCCTCTTTACGGGTTATG
GCCCTTGCGTGCCTTGAATTACTTCCACCTGGCTGCAGTACGTGATTCTTGATCCCGAGCTTCGGGTTGG
AAGTGGGTGGGAGAGTTCGAGGCCTTGCGCTTAAGGAGCCCCTTCGCCTCGTGCTTGAGTTGAGGCCTGG
CCTGGGCGCTGGGGCCGCCGCGTGCGAATCTGGTGGCACCTTCGCGCCTGTCTCGCTGCTTTCGATAAGT
CTCTAGCCATTTAAAATTTTTGATGACCTGCTGCGACGCTTTTTTTCTGGCAAGATAGTCTTGTAAATGC
GGGCCAAGATCTGCACACTGGTATTTCGGTTTTTGGGGCCGCGGGCGGCGACGGGGCCCGTGCGTCCCAG
CGCACATGTTCGGCGAGGCGGGGCCTGCGAGCGCGGCCACCGAGAATCGGACGGGGGTAGTCTCAAGCTG
GCCGGCCTGCTCTGGTGCCTGGCCTCGCGCCGCCGTGTATCGCCCCGCCCTGGGCGGCAAGGCTGGCCCG
GTCGGCACCAGTTGCGTGAGCGGAAAGATGGCCGCTTCCCGGCCCTGCTGCAGGGAGCTCAAAATGGAGG
ACGCGGCGCTCGGGAGAGCGGGCGGGTGAGTCACCCACACAAAGGAAAAGGGCCTTTCCGTCCTCAGCCG
TCGCTTCATGTGACTCCACGGAGTACCGGGCGCCGTCCAGGCACCTCGATTAGTTCTCGAGCTTTTGGAG
TACGTCGTCTTTAGGTTGGGGGGAGGGGTTTTATGCGATGGAGTTTCCCCACACTGAGTGGGTGGAGACT
GAAGTTAGGCCAGCTTGGCACTTGATGTAATTCTCCTTGGAATTTGCCCTTTTTGAGTTTGGATCTTGGT
TCATTCTCAAGCCTCAGACAGTGGTTCAAAGTTTTTTTCTTCCATTTCAGGTGTCGTGAGGCTAGCATCG
ATTGATCAACAAGTTTGTACAAAAAAGTTGGCATGAAGCGAGCTCACCCCGAGTACAGCTCCTCGGACAG
CGAGCTGGACGAGACCATCGAGGTGGAGAAGGAGAGTGCGGACGAGAATGGAAACTTGAGTTCGGCTCTA
GGTTCCATGTCCCCAACTACATCTTCCCAGATTTTGGCCAGAAAAAGACGGAGAGGAATAATTGAGAAGC
GCCGACGAGACCGGATCAATAACAGTTTGTCTGAGCTGAGAAGGCTGGTACCCAGTGCTTTTGAGAAGCA
GGGATCTGCTAAGCTAGAAAAAGCCGAGATCCTGCAGATGACCGTGGATCACCTGAAAATGCTGCATACG
GCAGGAGGGAAAGGTTACTTTGACGCGCACGCCCTTGCTATGGACTATCGGAGTTTGGGATTTCGGGAAT
GCCTGGCAGAAGTTGCGCGTTATCTGAGCATCATTGAAGGACTAGATGCCTCTGACCCGCTTCGAGTTCG
ACTGGTTTCGCATCTCAACAACTACGCTTCCCAGCGGGAAGCCGCGAGCGGCGCCCACGCGGGCCTCGGA
CACATTCCCTGGGGGACCGTCTTCGGACATCACCCGCACATCGCGCACCCGCTGTTGCTGCCCCAGAACG
GCCACGGGAACGCGGGCACCACGGCCTCACCCACGGAACCGCACCACCAGGGCAGGCTGGGCTCGGCACA
TCCGGAGGCGCCTGCTTTGCGAGCGCCCCCTAGCGGCAGCCTCGGACCGGTGCTCCCTGTGGTCACCTCC
GCCTCCAAACTGTCGCCGCCTCTGCTCTCCTCAGTGGCCTCCCTGTCGGCCTTCCCCTTCTCTTTCGGCT
CCTTCCACTTACTGTCTCCCAATGCACTGAGCCCTTCAGCACCCACGCAGGCTGCAAACCTTGGCAAGCC
CTATAGACCTTGGGGGACGGAGATCGGAGCTTTTTACCCAACTTTCTTGTACAAAGTGGTTGATATCGGT
AAGCCTATCCCTAACCCTCTCCTCGGTCTCGATTCTACGTAGTAATGAACTAGTCCGTAACTTGAAAGTA
TTTCGATTTCTTGGCTTTATATATCTTGTGGAAAGGACGAACCCCGTGCAGGGGATGCTAGGTGACGCGT
TAAGTCGACAATCAACCTCTGGATTACAAAATTTGTGAAAGATTGACTGGTATTCTTAACTATGTTGCTC
CTTTTACGCTATGTGGATACGCTGCTTTAATGCCTTTGTATCATGCTATTGCTTCCCGTATGGCTTTCAT
TTTCTCCTCCTTGTATAAATCCTGGTTGCTGTCTCTTTATGAGGAGTTGTGGCCCGTTGTCAGGCAACGT
GGCGTGGTGTGCACTGTGTTTGCTGACGCAACCCCCACTGGTTGGGGCATTGCCACCACCTGTCAGCTCC
TTTCCGGGACTTTCGCTTTCCCCCTCCCTATTGCCACGGCGGAACTCATCGCCGCCTGCCTTGCCCGCTG
CTGGACAGGGGCTCGGCTGTTGGGCACTGACAATTCCGTGGTGTTGTCGGGGAAATCATCGTCCTTTCCT
TGGCTGCTCGCCTGTGTTGCCACCTGGATTCTGCGCGGGACGTCCTTCTGCTACGTCCCTTCGGCCCTCA
ATCCAGCGGACCTTCCTTCCCGCGGCCTGCTGCCGGCTCTGCGGCCTCTTCCGCGTCTTCGCCTTCGCCC
TCAGACGAGTCGGATCTCCCTTTGGGCCGCCTCCCCGCGTCGACTTTAAGACCAATGACTTACAAGGCAG
CTGTAGATCTTAGCCACTTTTTAAAAGAAAAGGGGGGACTGGAAGGGCTAATTCACTCCCAACGAAGACA
AGATCTGCTTTTTGCTTGTACTGGGTCTCTCTGGTTAGACCAGATCTGAGCCTGGGAGCTCTCTGGCTAA
CTAGGGAACCCACTGCTTAAGCCTCAATAAAGCTTGCCTTGAGTGCTTCAAGTAGTGTGTGCCCGTCTGT
TGTGTGACTCTGGTAACTAGAGATCCCTCAGACCCTTTTAGTCAGTGTGGAAAATCTCTAGCAGTACGTA
TAGTAGTTCATGTCATCTTATTATTCAGTATTTATAACTTGCAAAGAAATGAATATCAGAGAGTGAGAGG
AACTTGTTTATTGCAGCTTATAATGGTTACAAATAAAGCAATAGCATCACAAATTTCACAAATAAAGCAT
TTTTTTCACTGCATTCTAGTTGTGGTTTGTCCAAACTCATCAATGTATCTTATCATGTCTGGCTCTAGCT
ATCCCGCCCCTAACTCCGCCCATCCCGCCCCTAACTCCGCCCAGTTCCGCCCATTCTCCGCCCCATGGCT
GACTAATTTTTTTTATTTATGCAGAGGCCGAGGCCGCCTCGGCCTCTGAGCTATTCCAGAAGTAGTGAGG
AGGCTTTTTTGGAGGCCTAGGGACGTACCCAATTCGCCCTATAGTGAGTCGTATTACGCGCGCTCACTGG
CCGTCGTTTTACAACGTCGTGACTGGGAAAACCCTGGCGTTACCCAACTTAATCGCCTTGCAGCACATCC
CCCTTTCGCCAGCTGGCGTAATAGCGAAGAGGCCCGCACCGATCGCCCTTCCCAACAGTTGCGCAGCCTG
AATGGCGAATGGG
[124 nt withheld, positions 3794-3917]
C
[91 nt withheld, positions 3919-4009]
A
[49 nt withheld, positions 4011-4059]
CCTTTGACGTTGGAGTCCACGTTCTTT
[37 nt withheld, positions 4087-4123]
ACCCTATCTCGGTCTATTCTTTTGATTTATAAGGGATTTTGCCGATTTCGGCCTATTGGTTAAAAAATGA
GCTGATTTAACAAAAATTTAACGCGAATTTTAACAAAATATTAACGCTTACAATTTAGGTGGCACTTTTC
GGGGAAATGTGCGCGGAACCCCTATTTGTTTATTTTTCTAAATACATTCAAATATGTATCCGCTCATGAG
ACAATAACCCTGATAAATGCTTCAATAATATTGAAAAAGGAAGAGTATGAGTATTCAACATTTCCGTGTC
GCCCTTATTCCCTTTTTTGCGGCATTTTGCCTTCCTGTTTTTGCTCACCCAGAAACGCTGGTGAAAGTAA
AAGATGCTGAAGATCAGTTGGGTGCACGAGTGGGTTACATCGAACTGGATCTCAACAGCGGTAAGATCCT
TGAGAGTTTTCGCCCCGAAGAACGTTTTCCAATGATGAGCACTTTTAAAGTTCTGCTATGTGGCGCGGTA
TTATCCCGTATTGACGCCGGGCAAGAGCAACTCGGTCGCCGCATACACTATTCTCAGAATGACTTGGTTG
AGTACTCACCAGTCACAGAAAAGCATCTTACGGATGGCATGACAGTAAGAGAATTATGCAGTGCTGCCAT
AACCATGAGTGATAACACTGCGGCCAACTTACTTCTGACAACGATCGGAGGACCGAAGGAGCTAACCGCT
TTTTTGCACAACATGGGGGATCATGTAACTCGCCTTGATCGTTGGGAACCGGAGCTGAATGAAGCCATAC
CAAACGACGAGCGTGACACCACGATGCCTGTAGCAATGGCAACAACGTTGCGCAAACTATTAACTGGCGA
ACTACTTACTCTAGCTTCCCGGCAACAATTAATAGACTGGATGGAGGCGGATAAAGTTGCAGGACCACTT
CTGCGCTCGGCCCTTCCGGCTGGCTGGTTTATTGCTGATAAATCTGGAGCCGGTGAGCGTGGGTCTCGCG
GTATCATTGCAGCACTGGGGCCAGATGGTAAGCCCTCCCGTATCGTAGTTATCTACACGACGGGGAGTCA
GGCAACTATGGATGAACGAAATAGACAGATCGCTGAGATAGGTGCCTCACTGATTAAGCATTGGTAACTG
TCAGACCAAGTTTACTCATATATACTTTAGATTGATTTAAAACTTCATTTTTAATTTAAAAGGATCTAGG
TGAAGATCCTTTTTGATAATCTCATGACCAAAATCCCTTAACGTGAGTTTTCGTTCCACTGAGCGTCAGA
CCCCGTAGAAAAGATCAAAGGATCTTCTTGAGATCCTTTTTTTCTGCGCGTAATCTGCTGCTTGCAAACA
AAAAAACCACCGCTACCAGCGGTGGTTTGTTTGCCGGATCAAGAGCTACCAACTCTTTTTCCGAAGGTAA
CTGGCTTCAGCAGAGCGCAGATACCAAATACTGTTCTTCTAGTGTAGCCGTAGTTAGGCCACCACTTCAA
GAACTCTGTAGCACCGCCTACATACCTCGCTCTGCTAATCCTGTTACCAGTGGCTGCTGCCAGTGGCGAT
AAGTCGTGTCTTACCGGGTTGGACTCAAGACGATAGTTACCGGATAAGGCGCAGCGGTCGGGCTGAACGG
GGGGTTCGTGCACACAGCCCAGCTTGGAGCGAACGACCTACACCGAACTGAGATACCTACAGCGTGAGCT
ATGAGAAAGCGCCACGCTTCCCGAAGGGAGAAAGGCGGACAGGTATCCGGTAAGCGGCAGGGTCGGAACA
GGAGAGCGCACGAGGGAGCTTCCAGGGGGAAACGCCTGGTATCTTTATAGTCCTGTCGGGTTTCGCCACC
TCTGACTTGAGCGTCGATTTTTGTGATGCTCGTCAGGGGGGCGGAGCCTATGGAAAAACGCCAGCAACGC
GGCCTTTTTACGGTTCCTGGCCTTTTGCTGGCCTTTTGCTCACATGTTCTTTCCTGCGTTATCCCCTGAT
TCTGTGGATAACCGTATTACCGCCTTTGAGTGAGCTGATACCGCTCGCCGCAGCCGAACGACCGAGCGCA
GCGAGTCAGTGAGCGAGGAAGCGGAAGAGCGCCCAATACGCAAACCGCCTCTCCCCGCGCGTTGGCCGAT
TCATTAATGCAGCTGGCACGACAGGTTTCCCGACTGGAAAGCGGGCAGTGAGCGCAACGCAATTAATGTG
AGTTAGCTCACTCATTAGGCACCCCAGGCTTTACACTTTATGCTTCCGGCTCGTATGTTGTGTGGAATTG
TGAGCGGATAACAATTTCACACAGGAAACAGCTATGACCATGATTACGCCAAGCGCGCAATTAACCCTCA
CTAAAGGGAACAAAAGCTGGAGCTGCAAGCTTAATGTAGTCTTATGCAATACTCTTGTAGTCTTGCAACA
TGGTAACGATGAGTTAGCAACATGCCTTACAAGGAGAGAAAAAGCACCGTGCATGCCGATTGGTGGAAGT
AAGGTGGTACGATCGTGCCTTATTAGGAAGGCAACAGACGGGTCTGACATGGATTGGACGAACCACTGAA
TTGCCGCATTGCAGAGATATTGTATTTAAGTGCCTAGCTCGATACATAAACGGGTCTCTCTGGTTAGACC
AGATCTGAGCCTGGGAGCTCTCTGGCTAACTAGGGAACCCACTGCTTAAGCCTCAATAAAGCTTGCCTTG
AGTGCTTCAAGTAGTGTGTGCCCGTCTGTTGTGTGACTCTGGTAACTAGAGATCCCTCAGACCCTTTTAG
TCAGTGTGGAAAATCTCTAGCAGTGGCGCCCGAACAGGGACTTGAAAGCGAAAGGGAAACCAGAGGAGCT
CTCTCGACGCAGGACTCGGCTTGCTGAAGCGCGCACGGCAAGAGGCGAGGGGCGGCGACTGGTGAGTACG
CCAAAAATTTTGACTAGCGGAGGCTAGAAGGAGAGAGATGGGTGCGAGAGCGTCAGTATTAAGCGGGGGA
GAATTAGATCGCGATGGGAAAAAATTCGGTTAAGGCCAGGGGGAAAGAAAAAATATAAATTAAAACATAT
AGTATGGGCAAGCAGGGAGCTAGAACGATTCGCAGTTAATCCTGGCCTGTTAGAAACATCAGAAGGCTGT
AGACAAATACTGGGACAGCTACAACCATCCCTTCAGACAGGATCAGAAGAACTTAGATCATTATATAATA
CAGTAGCAACCCTCTATTGTGTGCATCAAAGGATAGAGATAAAAGACACCAAGGAAGCTTTAGACAAGAT
AGAGGAAGAGCAAAACAAAAGTAAGACCACCGCACAGCAAGCGGCCGCTGATCTTCAGACCTGGAGGAGG
AGATATGAGGGACAATTGGAGAAGTGAATTATATAAATATAAAGTAGTAAAAATTGAACCATTAGGAGTA
GCACCCACCAAGGCAAAGAGAAGAGTGGTGCAGAGAGAAAAAAGAGCAGTGGGAATAGGAGCTTTGTTCC
TTGGGTTCTTGGGAGCAGCAGGAAGCACTATGGGCGCAGCGTCAATGACGCTGACGGTACAGGCCAGACA
ATTATTGTCTGGTATAGTGCAGCAGCAGAACAATTTGCTGAGGGCTATTGAGGCGCAACAGCATCTGTTG
CAACTCACAGTCTGGGGCATCAAGCAGCTCCAGGCAAGAATCCTGGCTGTGGAAAGATACCTAAAGGATC
AACAGCTCCTGGGGATTTGGGGTTGCTCTGGAAAACTCATTTGCACCACTGCTGTGCCTTGGAATGCTAG
TTGGAGTAATAAATCTCTGGAACAGATTTGGAATCACACGACCTGGATGGAGTGGGACAGAGAAATTAAC
AATTACACAAGCTTAATACACTCCTTAATTGAAGAATCGCAAAACCAGCAAGAAAAGAATGAACAAGAAT
TATTGGAATTAGATAAATGGGCAAGTTTGTGGAATTGGTTTAACATAACAAATTGGCTGTGGTATATAAA
ATTATTCATAATGATAGTAGGAGGCTTGGTAGGTTTAAGAATAGTTTTTGCTGTACTTTCTATAGTGAAT
AGAGTTAGGCAGGGATATTCACCATTATCGTTTCAGACCCACCTCCCAACCCCGAGGGGACCCATGCATT
GCATCTCAATTAGTCAGCAACCAGGTGTGGAAAGTCCCCAGGCTCCCCAGCAGGCAGAAGTATGCAAAGC
ATGCGTCTCAATTAGTCAGCAACCATAGTCCCGCCCCTAACTCCGCCCATCCCGCCCCTAACTCCGCCCA
GTTCCGCCCATTCTCCGCCCCATGGCTGACTAATTTTTTTTATTTATGCAGAGGCCGAGGCCGCCTCGGC
CTCTGAGCTATTCCAGAAGTAGTGAGGAGGCTTTTTTGGAGGCCTAGGCTTTTGCAAAAAGCTTTCTAGA
GGTACCACCGGAGCTTACCATGACCGAGTACAAGCCCACGGTGCGCCTCGCCACCCGCGACGACGTCCCC
AGGGCCGTACGCACCCTCGCCGCCGCGTTCGCCGACTACCCCGCCACGCGCCACACCGTCGATCCGGACC
GCCACATCGAGCGGGTCACCGAGCTGCAAGAACTCTTCCTCACGCGCGTCGGGCTCGACATCGGCAAGGT
GTGGGTCGCGGACGACGGCGCCGCCGTGGCGGTCTGGACCACGCCGGAGAGCGTCGAAGCGGGGGCGGTG
TTCGCCGAGATCGGCCCGCGCATGGCCGAGTTGAGCGGTTCCCGGCTGGCCGCGCAGCAACAGATGGAAG
GCCTCCTGGCGCCGCACCGGCCCAAGGAGCCCGCGTGGTTCCTGGCCACCGTCGGCGTCTCGCCCGACCA
CCAGGGCAAGGGTCTGGGCAGCGCCGTCGTGCTCCCCGGAGTGGAGGCGGCCGAGCGCGCCGGGGTGCCC
GCCTTCCTGGAGACCTCCGCGCCCCGCAACCTCCCCTTCTACGAGCGGCTCGGCTTCACCGTCACCGCCG
ACGTCGAGGTGCCCGAAGGACCGCGCACCTGGTGCATGACCCGCAAGCCCGGTGCCAGTTAACGAATTCT
AGATCTTGAGACAAATGGCAGTATTCATCCACAATTTTAAAAGAAAAGGGGGGATTGGGGGGTACAGTGC
AGGGGAAAGAATAGTAGACATAATAGCAACAGACATACAAACTAAAGAATTACAAAAACAAATTACAAAA
ATTCAAAATTTTCGGGTTTATTACAGGGACAGCAGAGATCCACTTTGGCGCCGGCTCGAGGCCTGCAGGT
GCAAAGATGGATAAAGTTTTAAACAGAGAGGAATCTTTGCAGCTAATGGACCTTCTAGGTCTTGAAAGGA
GTGGGAATT
