>Addgene plasmid #144612 | TFORF3136 | depositor partial sequence | sequence record 285951 | Insert
ATCGATTGATCAACAAGTTTGTACAAAAAAGTTGGCATGAAGCGAGCTCACCCCGAGTACAGCTCCTCGG
ACAGCGAGCTGGACGAGACCATCGAGGTGGAGAAGGAGAGTGCGGACGAGAATGGAAACTTGAGTTCGGC
TCTAGGTTCCATGTCCCCAACTACATCTTCCCAGATTTTGGCCAGAAAAAGACGGAGAGGAATAATTGAG
AAGCGCCGACGAGACCGGATCAATAACAGTTTGTCTGAGCTGAGAAGGCTGGTACCCAGTGCTTTTGAGA
AGCAGGGATCTGCTAAGCTAGAAAAAGCCGAGATCCTGCAGATGACCGTGGATCACCTGAAAATGCTGCA
TACGGCAGGAGGGAAAGGTTACTTTGACGCGCACGCCCTTGCTATGGACTATCGGAGTTTGGGATTTCGG
GAATGCCTGGCAGAAGTTGCGCGTTATCTGAGCATCATTGAAGGACTAGATGCCTCTGACCCGCTTCGAG
TTCGACTGGTTTCGCATCTCAACAACTACGCTTCCCAGCGGGAAGCCGCGAGCGGCGCCCACGCGGGCCT
CGGACACATTCCCTGGGGGACCGTCTTCGGACATCACCCGCACATCGCGCACCCGCTGTTGCTGCCCCAG
AACGGCCACGGGAACGCGGGCACCACGGCCTCACCCACGGAACCGCACCACCAGGGCAGGCTGGGCTCGG
CACATCCGGAGGCGCCTGCTTTGCGAGCGCCCCCTAGCGGCAGCCTCGGACCGGTGCTCCCTGTGGTCAC
CTCCGCCTCCAAACTGTCGCCGCCTCTGCTCTCCTCAGTGGCCTCCCTGTCGGCCTTCCCCTTCTCTTTC
GGCTCCTTCCACTTACTGTCTCCCAATGCACTGAGCCCTTCAGCACCCACGCAGGCTGCAAACCTTGGCA
AGCCCTATAGACCTTGGGGGACGGAGATCGGAGCTTTTTACCCAACTTTCTTGTACAAAGTGGTTGATAT
CGGTAAGCCTATCCCTAACCCTCTCCTCGGTCTCGATTCTACGTAGTAATGAACTAGTCCGTAACTTGAA
AGTATTTCGATTTCTTGGCTTTATATATCTTGTGGAAAGGACGAACCCCGTGCAGGGGATGCTAGGTG
