>Addgene plasmid #144612 | TFORF3136 | depositor partial sequence | sequence record 285952 | Barcode
ACCCCGTGCAGGGGATGCTAGGTG
